Addgene plasmid #153582: pGBW-m4252794
Purpose: Mammalian expression plasmid for SARS-CoV-2 nsp11
Depositing lab: Ginkgo Bioworks & Benjie Chen. Depositing organization: Ginkgo Bioworks.
Backbone
  Vector backbone: pTwist_CMV_Puro_6 with AarI site removed
  Backbone size w/o insert (bp): 6080
  Vector type: Mammalian Expression
  Selectable markers: Puromycin
Growth in bacteria
  Bacterial resistance: Ampicillin, 100 μg/mL
  Growth temperature: 37°C
  Growth strain: DH5alpha
  Copy number: High Copy
Gene/Insert
  Gene/Insert name: SARS-CoV-2 nsp11
  Species: Severe acute respiratory syndrome coronavirus 2
  Insert size (bp): 32
  Mutation: wt
  Entrez Gene: ORF1ab (a.k.a. GU280_gp01)
  Promoter: CMV
  Tag / fusion protein: Cleavable TEV;S-tag (C terminal on backbone)
  Cloning method: Unknown
Resource information
  A portion of this plasmid was derived from a plasmid made by: GinkgoBioworks
Depositor comments: NCBI reference sequence: 43740578
How to cite: pGBW-m4252794 was a gift from Ginkgo Bioworks & Benjie Chen (Addgene plasmid # 153582 ; http://n2t.net/addgene:153582 ; RRID:Addgene_153582)
