[The description below was written by a language model from this plasmid's Addgene catalogue record and pLannotate feature annotations shown in this document.]
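Description:
pGBW-m4252794 is a mammalian expression plasmid for SARS-CoV-2 nsp11, the very short peptide encoded within the viral ORF1ab gene. It is built on the pTwist_CMV_Puro_6 backbone (with an AarI site removed) and is propagated in E. coli as a high-copy plasmid through a ColE1/pUC-type origin, with ampicillin selection provided by an intact β-lactamase gene. A separate cassette, in which the human ubiquitin C promoter drives puromycin N-acetyltransferase followed by a synthetic poly(A) signal, allows puromycin selection of transfected mammalian cells.

The wild-type nsp11 insert is recorded as only 32 bp and is expressed from a CMV promoter. The feature table annotates the CMV enhancer and CMV promoter elements near the end of the 6,197-nt circular sequence. An SV40 poly(A) signal is also annotated, on the opposite strand shortly after the sequence origin, but its role in the expression unit is not clear from the table. The insert itself and its tags are not annotated in the table, probably because they are so short. According to the catalogue entry, the backbone supplies a C-terminal fusion consisting of a TEV protease cleavage site and an S-tag, so the peptide can be detected or affinity captured and the tag then removed by cleavage. β-globin insulator elements, together with T7 and rrnG terminators and synthetic poly(A) signals, are annotated around the expression region and presumably limit transcriptional read-through and interference between the plasmid's units.

The record gives the purpose only as mammalian expression of nsp11 and does not describe any specific downstream application. The cloning method is listed as unknown.
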