Features (pLannotate 1.2.2; 18 found; start..end, strand, type, name):
    159..280     -  polyA_signal   SV40 poly(A) signal: SV40 polyadenylation signal
    303..372     -  CDS            large T antigen (fragment): large T antigen from SV40 (simian virus 40)
    395..441     +  terminator     T7 terminator: transcription terminator for bacteriophage T7 RNA polymerase
    471..607     +  terminator     rrnG terminator: transcription terminator from the E. coli ribosomal RNA rrnG operon (Albrechtsen et al., 1991)
    652..723     +  misc_feature   3' β-globin insulator: insulator downstream of the human β-globin locus (Farrell et al., 2002)
    949..1537    -  rep_origin     ori: high-copy-number ColE1/pMB1/pBR322/pUC origin of replication
   1709..1773    -  CDS            bla(M) (fragment): β-lactamase lacking the signal sequence; bla(M); allows cytosolic expression of β-lactamase
   2037..3246    +  promoter       UbC promoter: human ubiquitin C promoter
   3250..3847    +  CDS            PuroR (fragment): puromycin N-acetyltransferase; pac from Streptomyces; confers resistance to puromycin
   3876..3924    +  polyA_signal   poly(A) signal: synthetic polyadenylation signal
   4190..5050    +  CDS            AmpR: β-lactamase; bla; confers resistance to ampicillin, carbenicillin, and related antibiotics
   5063..5199    +  terminator     rrnG terminator: transcription terminator from the E. coli ribosomal RNA rrnG operon (Albrechtsen et al., 1991)
   5351..5422    +  misc_feature   5' β-globin insulator: insulator upstream of the human β-globin locus (Farrell et al., 2002)
   5427..5473    -  terminator     T7 terminator: transcription terminator for bacteriophage T7 RNA polymerase
   5491..5539    -  polyA_signal   poly(A) signal: synthetic polyadenylation signal
   5620..5923    +  enhancer       CMV enhancer: human cytomegalovirus immediate early enhancer
   5996..6013    -  promoter       CMV promoter (fragment): human cytomegalovirus (CMV) immediate early promoter
   6076..6127    +  promoter       CMVd2 promoter: truncated human cytomegalovirus (CMV) immediate early promoter that yields moderately reduced expression relative to the full-length promoter
>Addgene plasmid #153582 | pGBW-m4252794 | addgene full sequence | sequence record 300176 | Ginkgo NGS Result
CACCATGGCTGATGCACAATCGTTTTTAAACGGGTTTGCGGAAAACCTTTACTTTCAGTCGAAAGAAACC
GCGGCAGCTAAGTTCGAGAGGCAGCACATGGACAGTTAAGCTAGCTTGACTGACTGAGATACAGCGTACC
TTCAGCTCACAGACATGATAAGATACATTGATGAGTTTGGACAAACCACAACTAGAATGCAGTGAAAAAA
ATGCTTTATTTGTGAAATTTGTGATGCTATTGCTTTATTTGTAACCATTATAAGCTGCAATAAACAAGTT
AACAACAACAATTGCATTCATTTTATGTTTCAGGTTCAGGGGGAGGTGTGGGAGGTTTTTTAAAGCAAGT
AAAACCTCTACAAATGTGGTATTGGCCCATCTCTATCGGTATCGTAGCATAACCCCTTGGGGCCTCTAAA
CGGGTCTTGAGGGGTTTTTTGTGCCCCTCGGGCCGGATTGCTATCTACCGGCATTGGCGCAGAAAAAAAT
GCCTGATGCGACGCTGCGCGTCTTATACTCCCACATATGCCAGATTCAGCAACGGATACGGCTTCCCCAA
CTTGCCCACTTCCATACGTGTCCTCCTTACCAGAAATTTATCCTTAAGGTCGTCAGCTATCCTGCAGGCG
ATCTCTCGATTTCGATCAAGACATTCCTTTAATGGTCTTTTCTGGACACCACTAGGGGTCAGAAGTAGTT
CATCAAACTTTCTTCCCTCCCTAATCTCATTGGTTACCTTGGGCTATCGAAACTTAATTAACCAGTCAAG
TCAGCTACTTGGCGAGATCGACTTGTCTGGGTTTCGACTACGCTCAGAATTGCGTCAGTCAAGTTCGATC
TGGTCCTTGCTATTGCACCCGTTCTCCGATTACGAGTTTCATTTAAATCATGTGAGCAAAAGGCCAGCAA
AAGGCCAGGAACCGTAAAAAGGCCGCGTTGCTGGCGTTTTTCCATAGGCTCCGCCCCCCTGACGAGCATC
ACAAAAATCGACGCTCAAGTCAGAGGTGGCGAAACCCGACAGGACTATAAAGATACCAGGCGTTTCCCCC
TGGAAGCTCCCTCGTGCGCTCTCCTGTTCCGACCCTGCCGCTTACCGGATACCTGTCCGCCTTTCTCCCT
TCGGGAAGCGTGGCGCTTTCTCATAGCTCACGCTGTAGGTATCTCAGTTCGGTGTAGGTCGTTCGCTCCA
AGCTGGGCTGTGTGCACGAACCCCCCGTTCAGCCCGACCGCTGCGCCTTATCCGGTAACTATCGTCTTGA
GTCCAACCCGGTAAGACACGACTTATCGCCACTGGCAGCAGCCACTGGTAACAGGATTAGCAGAGCGAGG
TATGTAGGCGGTGCTACAGAGTTCTTGAAGTGGTGGCCTAACTACGGCTACACTAGAAGAACAGTATTTG
GTATCTGCGCTCTGCTGAAGCCAGTTACCTTCGGAAAAAGAGTTGGTAGCTCTTGATCCGGCAAACAAAC
CACCGCTGGTAGCGGTGGTTTTTTTGTTTGCAAGCAGCAGATTACGCGCAGAAAAAAAGGATCTCAAGAA
GATCCTTTGATCTTTTCTACGGGGTCTGACGCTCAGTGGAACGAAAACTCACGTTAAGGGATTTTGGTCA
TGAGATTATCAAAAAGGATCTTCACCTAGATCCTTTTAAATTAAAAATGAAGTTTTAAATCAATCTAAAG
TATATATGAGTAAACTTGGTCTGACAGTTACCAATGCTTAATCAGTGAGGCACCTATCTCAGCGATCTGT
CTATTTCGTTCATCCATAGTTGCATTTAAATTTCCGAACTCTCCAAGGCCCTCGTCGGAAAATCTTCAAA
CCTTTCGTCCGATCCATCTTGCAGGCTACCTCTCGAACGAACTATCGCAAGTCTCTTGGCCGGCCTTGCG
CCTTGGCTATTGCTTGGCAGCGCCTATCGCCAGGTATTACTCCAATCCCGAATATCCGAGATCGGGATCA
CCCGAGAGAAGTTCAACCTACATCCTCAATCCCGATCTATCCGAGATCCGAGGAATATCGAAATCGGGGC
GCGCCTGGCCTCCGCGCCGGGTTTTGGCGCCTCCCGCGGGCGCCCCCCTCGTCACGGCGAGCGCTGCCAC
GTCAGACGAAGGGCGCAGGAGCGTCCTGATCCTTCCGCCCGGACGCTCAGGACAGCGGCCCGCTGCTCAT
AAGACTCGGCCTTAGAACCCCAGTATCAGCAGAAGGACATTTTAGGACGGGACTTGGGTGACTCTAGGGC
ACTGGTTTTCTTTCCAGAGAGCGGAACAGGCGAGGAAAAGTAGTCCCTTCTCGGCGATTCTGCGGAGGGA
TCTCCGTGGGGCGGTGAACGCCGATGATTATATAAGGACGCGCCGGGTGTGGCACAGCTAGTTCCGTCGC
AGCCGGGATTTGGGTCGCGGTTCTTGTTTGTGGATCGCTGTGATCGTCACTTGGTGAGTAGCGGGCTGCT
GGGCTGGCCGGGGCTTTCGTGGCCGCCGGGCCGCTCGGTGGGACGGAAGCGTGTGGAGAGACCGCCAAGG
GCTGTAGTCTGGGTCCGCGAGCAAGGTTGCCCTGAACTGGGGGTTGGGGGGAGCGCAGCAAAATGGCGGC
TGTTCCCGAGTCTTGAATGGAAGACGCTTGTGAGGCGGGCTGTGAGGTCGTTGAAACAAGGTGGGGGGCA
TGGTGGGCGGCAAGAACCCAAGGTCTTGAGCCCTTCGCTAATGCGGGAAAGCTCTTATTCGGGTGAGATG
GGCTGGGCACCATCTGGGGACCCTGACGTGAAGTTTGTCACTGACTGGAGAACTCGGTTTGTCGTCTGTT
GCGGGGGCGGCAGTTATGGCGGTGCCGTTGGGCAGTGCACCCGTACCTTTGGGAGCGCGCGCCCTCGTCG
TGTCGTGACGTCACCCGTTCTGTTGGCTTATAATGCAGGGTGGGGCCACCAGCCGGTAGGTGTGCGGTAG
GCTTTTCTCCGTCGCAGGACGCAGGGTTCGGGCCTAGGGTAGGCTCTCCTGAATCGACAGGCGCCGGACC
TCTGGTGAGGGGAGGGATAAGTGAGGCGTCAGTTTCTTTGGTCGGTTTTATGTACCTATCTTCTTAAGTA
GCTGAAGCTCCGGTTTTGAACTATGCGCTCGGGGTTGGCGAGTGTGTTTTGTGAAGTTTTTTAGGCACCT
TTTGAAATGTAATCATTTGGGTCAATATGTAATTTTCAGTGTTAGACTTGTAAATTGTCCGCTAAATTCT
GGCCGTTTTTGGCTTTTTTGTTAGACAACATGACCGAGTACAAGCCCACGGTGCGCCTCGCCACCCGCGA
CGACGTCCCCAGGGCCGTACGCACCCTCGCCGCCGCGTTCGCCGACTACCCCGCCACGCGCCACACCGTC
GATCCGGACCGCCACATCGAGCGGGTCACCGAGCTGCAAGAACTCTTCCTCACGCGCGTCGGGCTCGACA
TCGGCAAGGTGTGGGTCGCGGACGACGGCGCCGCGGTGGCGGTCTGGACCACGCCGGAGAGCGTCGAAGC
GGGGGCGGTGTTCGCCGAGATCGGCCCGCGCATGGCCGAGTTGAGCGGTTCCCGGCTGGCCGCGCAGCAA
CAGATGGAGGGCCTCCTGGCGCCGCACCGGCCCAAGGAGCCCGCGTGGTTCCTGGCCACCGTCGGCGTCT
CGCCCGACCACCAGGGCAAGGGTCTGGGCAGCGCCGTCGTGCTCCCCGGAGTGGAGGCCGCCGAGCGCGC
CGGGGTGCCCGCCTTCCTGGAGACCTCCGCGCCCCGCAACCTCCCCTTCTACGAGCGGCTCGGCTTCACC
GTCACCGCCGACGTCGAGGTGCCCGAAGGACCGCGCACCTGGTGCATGACCCGCAAGCCCGGTGCCTAGG
CTAGTATGTAAGCCTAGTCTTAGATAATAAAATCGCTATCCATCGAAGATGGATGTGTGTTGGTTTTTTG
TGTGTGTAACGCTAGGCGCGCCTGGTGTACCGAGAACGATCCTCTCAGTGCGAGTCTCGACGATCCATAT
CGTTGCTTGGCAGTCAGCCAGTCGGAATCCAGCTTGGGACCCAGGAAGTCCAATCGTCAGATATTGTACT
CAAGCCTGGTCACGGCAGCGTACCGATCTGTTTAAACCTAGATATTGATAGTCTGATCGGTCAACGTATA
ATCGAGTCCTAGCTTTTGCAAACATCTATCAAGAGACAGGATCAGCAGGAGGCTTTCGCATGAGTATTCA
ACATTTCCGTGTCGCCCTTATTCCCTTTTTTGCGGCATTTTGCCTTCCTGTTTTTGCTCACCCAGAAACG
CTGGTGAAAGTAAAAGATGCTGAAGATCAGTTGGGTGCGCGAGTGGGTTACATCGAACTGGATCTCAACA
GCGGTAAGATCCTTGAGAGTTTTCGCCCCGAAGAACGCTTTCCAATGATGAGCACTTTTAAAGTTCTGCT
ATGTGGCGCGGTATTATCCCGTATTGACGCCGGGCAAGAGCAACTCGGTCGCCGCATACACTATTCTCAG
AATGACTTGGTTGAGTATTCACCAGTCACAGAAAAGCATCTTACGGATGGCATGACAGTAAGAGAATTAT
GCAGTGCTGCCATAACCATGAGTGATAACACTGCGGCCAACTTACTTCTGACAACGATTGGAGGACCGAA
GGAGCTAACCGCTTTTTTGCACAACATGGGGGATCATGTAACTCGCCTTGATCGTTGGGAACCGGAGCTG
AATGAAGCCATACCAAACGACGAGCGTGACACCACGATGCCTGTAGCAATGGCAACAACCTTGCGTAAAC
TATTAACTGGCGAACTACTTACTCTAGCTTCCCGGCAACAGTTGATAGACTGGATGGAGGCGGATAAAGT
TGCAGGACCACTTCTGCGCTCGGCCCTTCCGGCTGGCTGGTTTATTGCTGATAAATCTGGAGCCGGTGAG
CGTGGGTCTCGCGGTATCATTGCAGCACTGGGGCCAGATGGTAAGCCCTCCCGTATCGTAGTTATCTACA
CGACGGGGAGTCAGGCAACTATGGATGAACGAAATAGACAGATCGCTGAGATAGGTGCCTCACTGATTAA
GCATTGGTAACCGATTCTAGGTGCATTGGCGCAGAAAAAAATGCCTGATGCGACGCTGCGCGTCTTATAC
TCCCACATATGCCAGATTCAGCAACGGATACGGCTTCCCCAACTTGCCCACTTCCATACGTGTCCTCCTT
ACCAGAAATTTATCCTTAAGATCCCGAATCGTTTAAACTCGACTCTGGCTCTATCGAATCTCCGTCGTTT
CGAGCTTACGCGAACAGCCGTGGCGCTCATTTGCTCGTCGGGCATCGAATCTCGTCAGCTATCGTCAGCT
TACCTTTTTGGCAGCGATCGCGGCTCCCGACATCTTGGACCATTAGCTCCACAGGTATCTTCTTCCCTCT
AGTGGTCATAACAGCAGCTTCAGCTACCTCTCAATTCAAAAAACCCCTCAAGACCCGTTTAGAGGCCCCA
AGGGGTTATGCTATCAATCGTTGCGTTACACACACAAAAAACCAACACACATCCATCTTCGATGGATAGC
GATTTTATTATCTAACTGCTGATCGAGTGTAGCCAGATCTAGTAATCAATTACGGGGTCATTAGTTCATA
GCCCATATATGGAGTTCCGCGTTACATAACTTACGGTAAATGGCCCGCCTGGCTGACCGCCCAACGACCC
CCGCCCATTGACGTCAATAATGACGTATGTTCCCATAGTAACGCCAATAGGGACTTTCCATTGACGTCAA
TGGGTGGAGTATTTACGGTAAACTGCCCACTTGGCAGTACATCAAGTGTATCATATGCCAAGTACGCCCC
CTATTGACGTCAATGACGGTAAATGGCCCGCCTGGCATTATGCCCAGTACATGACCTTATGGGACTTTCC
TACTTGGCAGTACATCTACGTATTAGTCATCGCTATTACCATGCTGATGCGGTTTTGGCAGTACATCAAT
GGGCGTGGATAGCGGTTTGACTCACGGGGATTTCCAAGTCTCCACCCCATTGACGTCAATGGGAGTTTGT
TTTGGCACCAAAATCAACGGGACTTTCCAAAATGTCGTAACAACTCCGCCCCATTGACGCAAATGGGCGG
TAGGCGTGTACGGTGGGAGGTCTATATAAGCAGAGCTGGTTTAGTGAACCGTCAGATCAGATCTTTGTCG
ATCCTACCATCCACTCGACACACCCGCCAGCGGCCGC
